>Addgene plasmid #195477 | pInducer 21-3xFlag-hMEFV-F479L | addgene full sequence | sequence record 386697 | Addgene NGS Result
TGGAAGGGCTAATTCACTCCCAAAGAAGACAAGATATCCTTGATCTGTGGATCTACCACACACAAGGCTA
CTTCCCTGATTAGCAGAACTACACACCAGGGCCAGGGGTCAGATATCCACTGACCTTTGGATGGTGCTAC
AAGCTAGTACCAGTTGAGCCAGATAAGGTAGAAGAGGCCAATAAAGGAGAGAACACCAGCTTGTTACACC
CTGTGAGCCTGCATGGGATGGATGACCCGGAGAGAGAAGTGTTAGAGTGGAGGTTTGACAGCCGCCTAGC
ATTTCATCACGTGGCCCGAGAGCTGCATCCGGAGTACTTCAAGAACTGCTGATATCGAGCTTGCTACAAG
GGACTTTCCGCTGGGGACTTTCCAGGGAGGCGTGGCCTGGGCGGGACTGGGGAGTGGCGAGCCCTCAGAT
CCTGCATATAAGCAGCTGCTTTTTGCCTGTACTGGGTCTCTCTGGTTAGACCAGATCTGAGCCTGGGAGC
TCTCTGGCTAACTAGGGAACCCACTGCTTAAGCCTCAATAAAGCTTGCCTTGAGTGCTTCAAGTAGTGTG
TGCCCGTCTGTTGTGTGACTCTGGTAACTAGAGATCCCTCAGACCCTTTTAGTCAGTGTGGAAAATCTCT
AGCAGTGGCGCCCGAACAGGGACTTGAAAGCGAAAGGGAAACCAGAGGAGCTCTCTCGACGCAGGACTCG
GCTTGCTGAAGCGCGCACGGCAAGAGGCGAGGGGCGGCGACTGGTGAGTACGCCAAAAATTTTGACTAGC
GGAGGCTAGAAGGAGAGAGATGGGTGCGAGAGCGTCAGTATTAAGCGGGGGAGAATTAGATCGCGATGGG
AAAAAATTCGGTTAAGGCCAGGGGGAAAGAAAAAATATAAATTAAAACATATAGTATGGGCAAGCAGGGA
GCTAGAACGATTCGCAGTTAATCCTGGCCTGTTAGAAACATCAGAAGGCTGTAGACAAATACTGGGACAG
CTACAACCATCCCTTCAGACAGGATCAGAAGAACTTAGATCATTATATAATACAGTAGCAACCCTCTATT
GTGTGCATCAAAGGATAGAGATAAAAGACACCAAGGAAGCTTTAGACAAGATAGAGGAAGAGCAAAACAA
AAGTAAGACCACCGCACAGCAAGCGGCCGGCCGCTGATCTTCAGACCTGGAGGAGGAGATATGAGGGACA
ATTGGAGAAGTGAATTATATAAATATAAAGTAGTAAAAATTGAACCATTAGGAGTAGCACCCACCAAGGC
AAAGAGAAGAGTGGTGCAGAGAGAAAAAAGAGCAGTGGGAATAGGAGCTTTGTTCCTTGGGTTCTTGGGA
GCAGCAGGAAGCACTATGGGCGCAGCGTCAATGACGCTGACGGTACAGGCCAGACAATTATTGTCTGGTA
TAGTGCAGCAGCAGAACAATTTGCTGAGGGCTATTGAGGCGCAACAGCATCTGTTGCAACTCACAGTCTG
GGGCATCAAGCAGCTCCAGGCAAGAATCCTGGCTGTGGAAAGATACCTAAAGGATCAACAGCTCCTGGGG
ATTTGGGGTTGCTCTGGAAAACTCATTTGCACCACTGCTGTGCCTTGGAATGCTAGTTGGAGTAATAAAT
CTCTGGAACAGATTTGGAATCACACGACCTGGATGGAGTGGGACAGAGAAATTAACAATTACACAAGCTT
AATACACTCCTTAATTGAAGAATCGCAAAACCAGCAAGAAAAGAATGAACAAGAATTATTGGAATTAGAT
AAATGGGCAAGTTTGTGGAATTGGTTTAACATAACAAATTGGCTGTGGTATATAAAATTATTCATAATGA
TAGTAGGAGGCTTGGTAGGTTTAAGAATAGTTTTTGCTGTACTTTCTATAGTGAATAGAGTTAGGCAGGG
ATATTCACCATTATCGTTTCAGACCCACCTCCCAACCCCGAGGGGACCCGACAGGCCCGAAGGAATAGAA
GAAGAAGGTGGAGAGAGAGACAGAGACAGATCCATTCGATTAGTGAACGGATCTCGACGGTATCGCCGAA
TTCACAAATGGCAGTATTCATCCACAATTTTAAAAGAAAAGGGGGGATTGGGGGGTACAGTGCAGGGGAA
AGAATAGTAGACATAATAGCAACAGACATACAAACTAAAGAATTACAAAAACAAATTACAAAAATTCAAA
ATTTTCGGGTTTATTACAGGGACAGCAGAGATCCAGTTTGGACTAGGATCCTTTACCACTCCCTATCAGT
GATAGAGAAAAGTGAAAGTCGAGTTTACCACTCCCTATCAGTGATAGAGAAAAGTGAAAGTCGAGTTTAC
CACTCCCTATCAGTGATAGAGAAAAGTGAAAGTCGAGTTTACCACTCCCTATCAGTGATAGAGAAAAGTG
AAAGTCGAGTTTACCACTCCCTATCAGTGATAGAGAAAAGTGAAAGTCGAGTTTACCACTCCCTATCAGT
GATAGAGAAAAGTGAAAGTCGAGTTTACCACTCCCTATCAGTGATAGAGAAAAGTGAAAGTCGAGCTCGG
TACCCGGGTCGAGGTAGGCGTGTACGGTGGGAGGCCTATATAAGCAGAGCTCGTTTAGTGAACCGTCAGA
TCGCCTGGAGACGCCATCCACGCTGTTTTGACCTCCATAGAAGACACCGGGACCGATCCAGCCTCCGCGG
CCCCGAACTAGTCCAGTGTGGTGGAATTCTGCAGATATCAACAAGTTTGTACAAAAAAGCAGGCTTTAAA
GGAACCAATTCAGTCGACTGGATCCGGTACCACCATGGACTACAAAGACCATGACGGTGATTATAAAGAT
CATGACATCGATTACAAGGATGACGATGACAAGCTTGCGGCCGCGGCTAAGACCCCTAGTGACCATCTGC
TGTCCACCCTGGAGGAGCTGGTGCCCTATGACTTCGAGAAGTTCAAGTTCAAGCTGCAGAACACCAGTGT
GCAGAAGGAGCACTCCAGGATCCCCCGGAGCCAGATCCAGAGAGCCAGGCCGGTGAAGATGGCCACTCTG
CTGGTCACCTACTATGGGGAAGAGTACGCCGTGCAGCTCACCCTGCAGGTCCTGCGGGCCATCAACCAGC
GCCTGCTGGCCGAGGAGCTCCACAGGGCAGCCATTCAGGAATATTCCACACAAGAAAACGGCACAGATGA
TTCCGCAGCGTCCAGCTCCCTGGGGGAGAACAAGCCCAGGAGCCTGAAGACTCCAGACCACCCCGAGGGG
AACGAGGGGAACGGCCCTCGGCCGTACGGGGGCGGAGCTGCCAGCCTGCGGTGCAGCCAGCCCGAGGCCG
GGAGGGGGCTGTCGAGGAAGCCCCTGAGCAAACGCAGAGAGAAGGCCTCGGAGGGCCTGGACGCGCAGGG
CAAGCCTCGGACCCGGAGCCCGGCCCTGCCGGGCGGGAGAAGCCCCGGCCCCTGCAGGGCGCTAGAGGGG
GGCCAGGCCGAGGTCCGGCTGCGCAGAAACGCCAGCTCCGCGGGGAGGCTGCAGGGGCTGGCGGGGGGCG
CCCCGGGGCAGAAGGAGTGCAGGCCCTTCGAAGTGTACCTGCCCTCGGGAAAGATGCGACCTAGAAGCCT
TGAGGTCACCATTTCTACAGGGGAGAAGGCGCCCGCAAATCCAGAAATTCTCCTGACTCTAGAGGAAAAG
ACAGCTGCGAATCTGGACTCGGCAACAGAACCCCGGGCAAGGCCCACTCCGGATGGAGGGGCATCTGCGG
ACCTGAAGGAAGGCCCTGGAAATCCAGAACATTCGGTCACCGGAAGGCCACCAGACACGGCTGCGAGTCC
CCGCTGCCACGCCCAGGAAGGAGACCCAGTTGACGGTACCTGTGTGCGTGATTCCTGCAGCTTCCCCGAG
GCAGTTTCTGGGCACCCCCAGGCCTCAGGCAGCCGCTCACCTGGCTGCCCCCGGTGCCAGGACTCCCATG
AAAGGAAGAGCCCGGGAAGCCTAAGCCCCCAGCCCCTGCCACAGTGTAAGCGCCACCTGAAGCAGGTCCA
GCTGCTCTTCTGTGAGGATCACGATGAGCCCATCTGCCTCATCTGCAGTCTGAGTCAGGAGCACCAAGGC
CACCGGGTGCGCCCCATTGAGGAGGTCGCCCTGGAACACAAGAAGAAAATTCAGAAGCAGCTGGAGCATC
TGAAGAAGCTGAGAAAATCAGGGGAGGAGCAGCGATCCTATGGGGAGGAGAAGGCAGTGAGCTTTCTGAA
ACAAACTGAAGCGCTGAAGCAGCGGGTGCAGAGGAAGCTGGAGCAGGTGTACTACTTCCTGGAGCAGCAA
GAGCATTTGTTTGTGGCCTCACTGGAGGACGTGGGCCAGATGGTTGGGCAGATCAGGAAGGCATATGACA
CCCGCGTATCCCAGGACATCGCCCTGCTCGATGCGCTGATTGGGGAACTGGAGGCCAAGGAGTGCCAGTC
AGAATGGGAACTTCTGCAGGACATTGGAGACATCTTGCACAGGGCTAAGACAGTGCCTGTCCCTGAAAAG
TGGACCACTCCTCAAGAGATAAAACAAAAGATCCAACTCCTCCACCAGAAGTCAGAGTTTGTGGAGAAGA
GCACAAAGTACTTCTCAGAAACCCTGCGTTCAGAAATGGAAATGTTCAATGTTCCAGAGCTGATTGGCGC
TCAGGCACATGCTGTTAATGTGATTCTGGATGCAGAAACCGCTTACCCCAACCTCATCTTCTCTGATGAT
CTGAAGAGTGTTAGACTTGGAAACAAGTGGGAGAGGCTGCCTGATGGCCCGCAAAGATTTGACAGCTGTA
TCATTGTTCTGGGCTCTCCGAGTTTCCTCTCTGGCCGCCGTTACTGGGAGGTGGAGGTTGGAGACAAGAC
AGCATGGATCCTGGGAGCCTGCAAGACATCCATAAGCAGGAAAGGGAACATGACTCTGTCGCCAGAGAAT
GGCTACTGGGTGGTGATAATGATGAAGGAAAATGAGTACCAGGCGTCCAGCGTTCCCCCGACCCGCCTGC
TAATAAAGGAGCCTCCCAAGCGTGTGGGCATCTTCGTGGACTACAGAGTTGGAAGCATCTCCTTTTACAA
TGTGACAGCCAGATCCCACATCTATACATTCGCCAGCTGCTCTTTCTCTGGGCCCCTTCAACCTATCTTC
AGCCCTGGGACACGTGATGGAGGGAAGAACACAGCTCCTCTGACTATCTGTCCAGTGGGTGGTCAGGGGC
CTGACTGACTCGAGATATCTAGACCCAGCTTTCTTGTACAAAGTGGTTGATATCCAGCACAGTGGCGGCC
GCTCGAGTCTAGAGGGCCCGCGGTTCGAATACCCATACGACGTCCCAGACTACGCTTAGTAATGATTAAT
TAAACTAGAAATTCTACCGGGTAGGGGAGGCGCTTTTCCCAAGGCAGTCTGGAGTAACCCACCCAAGATC
TGGCCTCCGCGCCGGGTTTTGGCGCCTCCCGCGGGCGCCCCCCTCCTCACGGCGAGCCGCGTAAGATCTG
GCCTCCGCGCCGGGTTTTGGCGCCTCCCGCGGGCGCCCCCCTCCTCACGGCGAGCCTAGTCGTGAGGCTC
CGGTGCCCGTCAGTGGGCAGAGCGCACATCGCCCACAGTCCCCGAGAAGTTGGGGGGAGGGGTCGGCAAT
TGAACCGGTGCCTAGAGAAGGTGGCGCGGGGTAAACTGGGAAAGTGATGTCGTGTACTGGCTCCGCCTTT
TTCCCGAGGGTGGGGGAGAACCGTATATAAGTGCAGTAGTCGCCGTGAACGTTCTTTTTCGCAACGGGTT
TGCCGCCAGAACACAGGTAAGTGCCGTGTGTGGTTCCCGCGGGCCTGGCCTCTTTACGGGTTATGGCCCT
TGCGTGCCTTGAATTACTTCCACCTGGCTGCAGTACGTGATTCTTGATCCCGAGCTTCGGGTTGGAAGTG
GGTGGGAGAGTTCGAGGCCTTGCGCTTAAGGAGCCCCTTCGCCTCGTGCTTGAGTTGAGGCCTGGCCTGG
GCGCTGGGGCCGCCGCGTGCGAATCTGGTGGCACCTTCGCGCCTGTCTCGCTGCTTTCGATAAGTCTCTA
GCCATTTAAAATTTTTGATGACCTGCTGCGACGCTTTTTTTCTGGCAAGATAGTCTTGTAAATGCGGGCC
AAGATCTGCACACTGGTATTTCGGTTTTTGGGGCCGCGGGCGGCGACGGGGCCCGTGCGTCCCAGCGCAC
ATGTTCGGCGAGGCGGGGCCTGCGAGCGCGGCCACCGAGAATCGGACGGGGGTAGTCTCAAGCTGGCCGG
CCTGCTCTGGTGCCTGGCCTCGCGCCGCCGTGTATCGCCCCGCCCTGGGCGGCAAGGCTGGCCCGGTCGG
CACCAGTTGCGTGAGCGGAAAGATGGCCGCTTCCCGGCCCTGCTGCAGGGAGCTCAAAATGGAGGACGCG
GCGCTCGGGAGAGCGGGCGGGTGAGTCACCCACACAAAGGAAAAGGGCCTTTCCGTCCTCAGCCGTCGCT
TCATGTGACTCCACGGAGTACCGGGCGCCGTCCAGGCACCTCGATTAGTTCTCGAGCTTTTGGAGTACGT
CGTCTTTAGGTTGGGGGGAGGGGTTTTATGCGATGGAGTTTCCCCACACTGAGTGGGTGGAGACTGAAGT
TAGGCCAGCTTGGCACTTGATGTAATTCTCCTTGGAATTTGCCCTTTTTGAGTTTGGATCTTGGTTCATT
CTCAAGCCTCAGACAGTGGTTCAAAGTTTTTTTCTTCCATTTCAGGTGTCGTGAAGCGGCCGCCATGCTA
GTAAATTGTCCGCTAAATTCTGGCCGTTTTTGGCTTTTTTGTTAGACGGATCCATAACTTCGTATAATGT
ATGCTATACGAAGTTATGCCACCATGTCTAGACTGGACAAGAGCAAAGTCATAAACGGAGCTCTGGAATT
ACTCAATGGTGTCGGTATCGAAGGCCTGACGACAAGGAAACTCGCTCAAAAGCTGGGAGTTGAGCAGCCT
ACCCTGTACTGGCACGTGAAGAACAAGCGGGCCCTGCTCGATGCCCTGCCAATCGAGATGCTGGACAGGC
ATCATACCCACTTCTGCCCCCTGGAAGGCGAGTCATGGCAAGACTTTCTGCGGAACAACGCCAAGTCATA
CCGCTGTGCTCTCCTCTCACATCGCGACGGGGCTAAAGTGCATCTCGGCACCCGCCCAACAGAGAAACAG
TACGAAACCCTGGAAAATCAGCTCGCGTTCCTGTGTCAGCAAGGCTTCTCCCTGGAGAACGCACTGTACG
CTCTGTCCGCCGTGGGCCACTTTACACTGGGCTGCGTATTGGAGGAACAGGAGCATCAAGTAGCAAAAGA
GGAAAGAGAGACACCTACCACCGATTCTATGCCCCCACTTCTGAGACAAGCAATTGAGCTGTTCGACCGG
CAGGGAGCCGAACCTGCCTTCCTTTTCGGCCTGGAACTAATCATATGTGGCCTGGAGAAACAGCTAAAGT
GCGAAAGCGGCGGGCCGACCGACGCCCTTGACGATTTTGACTTAGACATGCTCCCAGCCGATGCCCTTGA
CGACTTTGACCTTGATATGCTGCCTGCTGACGCTCTTGACGATTTTGACCTTGACATGCTCCCCGGGTAA
CTAAGTAAGGATCCGCGGCCGCACTAGAGGAATTCCGCCCCTCTCCCCCCCCCCCCTCTCCCTCCCCCCC
CCCTAACGTTACTGGCCGAAGCCGCTTGGAATAAGGCCGGTGTGCGTTTGTCTATATGTTATTTTCCACC
ATATTGCCGTCTTTTGGCAATGTGAGGGCCCGGAAACCTGGCCCTGTCTTCTTGACGAGCATTCCTAGGG
GTCTTTCCCCTCTCGCCAAAGGAATGCAAGGTCTGTTGAATGTCGTGAAGGAAGCAGTTCCTCTGGAAGC
TTCTTGAAGACAAACAACGTCTGTAGCGACCCTTTGCAGGCAGCGGAACCCCCCACCTGGCGACAGGTGC
CTCTGCGGCCAAAAGCCACGTGTATAAGATACACCTGCAAAGGCGGCACAACCCCAGTGCCACGTTGTGA
GTTGGATAGTTGTGGAAAGAGTCAAATGGCTCTCCTCAAGCGTATTCAACAAGGGGCTGAAGGATGCCCA
GAAGGTACCCCATTGTATGGGATCTGATCTGGGGCCTCGGTGCACATGCTTTACATGTGTTTAGTCGAGG
TTAAAAAAACGTCTAGGCCCCCCGAACCACGGGGACGTGGTTTTCCTTTGAAAAACACGATGATAAGCTT
ACCGGTCCACCATGGTGAGCAAGGGCGAGGAGCTGTTCACCGGGGTGGTGCCCATCCTGGTCGAGCTGGA
CGGCGACGTAAACGGCCACAAGTTCAGCGTGTCCGGCGAGGGCGAGGGCGATGCCACCTACGGCAAGCTG
ACCCTGAAGTTCATCTGCACCACCGGCAAGCTGCCCGTGCCCTGGCCCACCCTCGTGACCACCCTGACCT
ACGGCGTGCAGTGCTTCAGCCGCTACCCCGACCACATGAAGCAGCACGACTTCTTCAAGTCCGCCATGCC
CGAAGGCTACGTCCAGGAGCGCACCATCTTCTTCAAGGACGACGGCAACTACAAGACCCGCGCCGAGGTG
AAGTTCGAGGGCGACACCCTGGTGAACCGCATCGAGCTGAAGGGCATCGACTTCAAGGAGGACGGCAACA
TCCTGGGGCACAAGCTGGAGTACAACTACAACAGCCACAACGTCTATATCATGGCCGACAAGCAGAAGAA
CGGCATCAAGGTGAACTTCAAGATCCGCCACAACATCGAGGACGGCAGCGTGCAGCTCGCCGACCACTAC
CAGCAGAACACCCCCATCGGCGACGGCCCCGTGCTGCTGCCCGACAACCACTACCTGAGCACCCAGTCCG
CCCTGAGCAAAGACCCCAACGAGAAGCGCGATCACATGGTCCTGCTGGAGTTCGTGACCGCCGCCGGGAT
CACTCTCGGCATGGACGAGCTGTACAAGTAAGCATGCCCGACGGCGAGGATCTCGTCGTGACCCATGGCG
ATGCCTGCTTGCCGAATATCATGGTGGAAAATGGCCGCTTTTCTGGATTCATCGACTGTGGCCGGCTGGG
TGTGGCGGACCGCTATCAGGACATAGCGTTGGCTACCCGTGATATTGCTGAAGAGCTTGGCGGCGAATGG
GCTGACCGCTTCCTCGTGCTTTACGGTATCGCCGCTCCCGATTCGCAGCGCATCGCCTTCTATCGCCTTC
TTGACGAGTTCTTCTGATGTACAAGTAAAGCGGCCGCGACTCTAGATCATAATCAGCCATACCACATTTG
TAGAGGTTTTACTTGCTTTAAAAAACCTCCCACACCTCCCCCTGAACCTGAAACATAAAATGAATGCAAT
TGTTGTTGTTTAGTCCCTCCCAATTCGATATCAAGCTTATCGCGATAGATCCTAATCAACCTCTGGATTA
CAAAATTTGTGAAAGATTGACTGGTATTCTTAACTATGTTGCTCCTTTTACGCTATGTGGATACGCTGCT
TTAATGCCTTTGTATCATGCTATTGCTTCCCGTATGGCTTTCATTTTCTCCTCCTTGTATAAATCCTGGT
TGCTGTCTCTTTATGAGGAGTTGTGGCCCGTTGTCAGGCAACGTGGCGTGGTGTGCACTGTGTTTGCTGA
CGCAACCCCCACTGGTTGGGGCATTGCCACCACCTGTCAGCTCCTTTCCGGGACTTTCGCTTTCCCCCTC
CCTATTGCCACGGCGGAACTCATCGCCGCCTGCCTTGCCCGCTGCTGGACAGGGGCTCGGCTGTTGGGCA
CTGACAATTCCGTGGTGTTGTCGGGGAAATCATCGTCCTTTCCTTGGCTGCTCGCCTGTGTTGCCACCTG
GATTCTGCGCGGGACGTCCTTCTGCTACGTCCCTTCGGCCCTCAATCCAGCGGACCTTCCTTCCCGCGGC
CTGCTGCCGGCTCTGCGGCCTCTTCCGCGTCTTCGCCTTCGCCCTCAGACGAGTCGGATCTCCCTTTGGG
CCGCCTCCCCGCCTGAGATCCTTTAAGACCAATGACTTACAAGGCAGCTGTAGATCTTAGCCACTTTTTA
AAAGAAAAGGGGGGACTGGAAGGGCTAATTCACTCCCAACGAAGACAAGATCTGCTTTTTGCTTGTACTG
GGTCTCTCTGGTTAGACCAGATCTGAGCCTGGGAGCTCTCTGGCTAACTAGGGAACCCACTGCTTAAGCC
TCAATAAAGCTTGCCTTGAGTGCTTCAAGTAGTGTGTGCCCGTCTGTTGTGTGACTCTGGTAACTAGAGA
TCCCTCAGACCCTTTTAGTCAGTGTGGAAAATCTCTAGCAGTAGTAGTTCATGTCATCTTATTATTCAGT
ATTTATAACTTGCAAAGAAATGAATATCAGAGAGTGAGAGGCCCGGGTTAATTAAGGAAAGGGCTAGATC
ATTCTTGAAGACGAAAGGGCCTCGTGATACGCCTATTTTTATAGGTTAATGTCATGATAATAATGGTTTC
TTAGACGTCAGGTGGCACTTTTCGGGGAAATGTGCGCGGAACCCCTATTTGTTTATTTTTCTAAATACAT
TCAAATATGTATCCGCTCATGAGACAATAACCCTGATAAATGCTTCAATAATATTGAAAAAGGAAGAGTA
TGAGTATTCAACATTTCCGTGTCGCCCTTATTCCCTTTTTTGCGGCATTTTGCCTTCCTGTTTTTGCTCA
CCCAGAAACGCTGGTGAAAGTAAAAGATGCTGAAGATCAGTTGGGTGCACGAGTGGGTTACATCGAACTG
GATCTCAACAGCGGTAAGATCCTTGAGAGTTTTCGCCCCGAAGAACGTTTTCCAATGATGAGCACTTTTA
AAGTTCTGCTATGTGGCGCGGTATTATCCCGTGTTGACGCCGGGCAAGAGCAACTCGGTCGCCGCATACA
CTATTCTCAGAATGACTTGGTTGAGTACTCACCAGTCACAGAAAAGCATCTTACGGATGGCATGACAGTA
AGAGAATTATGCAGTGCTGCCATAACCATGAGTGATAACACTGCGGCCAACTTACTTCTGACAACGATCG
GAGGACCGAAGGAGCTAACCGCTTTTTTGCACAACATGGGGGATCATGTAACTCGCCTTGATCGTTGGGA
ACCGGAGCTGAATGAAGCCATACCAAACGACGAGCGTGACACCACGATGCCTGTAGCAATGGCAACAACG
TTGCGCAAACTATTAACTGGCGAACTACTTACTCTAGCTTCCCGGCAACAATTAATAGACTGGATGGAGG
CGGATAAAGTTGCAGGACCACTTCTGCGCTCGGCCCTTCCGGCTGGCTGGTTTATTGCTGATAAATCTGG
AGCCGGTGAGCGTGGGTCTCGCGGTATCATTGCAGCACTGGGGCCAGATGGTAAGCCCTCCCGTATCGTA
GTTATCTACACGACGGGGAGTCAGGCAACTATGGATGAACGAAATAGACAGATCGCTGAGATAGGTGCCT
CACTGATTAAGCATTGGTAACTGTCAGACCAAGTTTACTCATATATACTTTAGATTGATTTAAAACTTCA
TTTTTAATTTAAAAGGATCTAGGTGAAGATCCTTTTTGATAATCTCATGACCAAAATCCCTTAACGTGAG
TTTTCGTTCCACTGAGCGTCAGACCCCGTAGAAAAGATCAAAGGATCTTCTTGAGATCCTTTTTTTCTGC
GCGTAATCTGCTGCTTGCAAACAAAAAAACCACCGCTACCAGCGGTGGTTTGTTTGCCGGATCAAGAGCT
ACCAACTCTTTTTCCGAAGGTAACTGGCTTCAGCAGAGCGCAGATACCAAATACTGTTCTTCTAGTGTAG
CCGTAGTTAGGCCACCACTTCAAGAACTCTGTAGCACCGCCTACATACCTCGCTCTGCTAATCCTGTTAC
CAGTGGCTGCTGCCAGTGGCGATAAGTCGTGTCTTACCGGGTTGGACTCAAGACGATAGTTACCGGATAA
GGCGCAGCGGTCGGGCTGAACGGGGGGTTCGTGCACACAGCCCAGCTTGGAGCGAACGACCTACACCGAA
CTGAGATACCTACAGCGTGAGCTATGAGAAAGCGCCACGCTTCCCGAAGGGAGAAAGGCGGACAGGTATC
CGGTAAGCGGCAGGGTCGGAACAGGAGAGCGCACGAGGGAGCTTCCAGGGGGAAACGCCTGGTATCTTTA
TAGTCCTGTCGGGTTTCGCCACCTCTGACTTGAGCGTCGATTTTTGTGATGCTCGTCAGGGGGGCGGAGC
CTATGGAAAAACGCCAGCAACGCGGCCTTTTTACGGTTCCTGGCCTTTTGCTGGCCTTTTGCTCACATGT
TCTTTCCTGCGTTATCCCCTGATTCTGTGGATAACCGTATTACCGCCTTTGAGTGAGCTGATACCGCTCG
CCGCAGCCGAACGACCGAGCGCAGCGAGTCAGTGAGCGAGGAAGCGGAAGAGCGCCCAATACGCAAACCG
CCTCTCCCCGCGCGTTGGCCGATTCATTAATGCAGCAAGCTCATGGCTGACTAATTTTTTTTATTTATGC
AGAGGCCGAGGCCGCCTCGGCCTCTGAGCTATTCCAGAAGTAGTGAGGAGGCTTTTTTGGAGGCCTAGGC
TTTTGCAAAAAGCTCCCCGTGGCACGACAGGTTTCCCGACTGGAAAGCGGGCAGTGAGCGCAACGCAATT
AATGTGAGTTAGCTCACTCATTAGGCACCCCAGGCTTTACACTTTATGCTTCCGGCTCGTATGTTGTGTG
GAATTGTGAGCGGATAACAATTTCACACAGGAAACAGCTATGACATGATTACGAATTTCACAAATAAAGC
ATTTTTTTCACTGCATTCTAGTTGTGGTTTGTCCAAACTCATCAATGTATCTTATCATGTCTGGATCAAC
TGGATAACTCAAGCTAACCAAAATCATCCCAAACTTCCCACCCCATACCCTATTACCACTGCCAATTACC
TGTGGTTTCATTTACTCTAAACCTGTGATTCCTCTGAATTATTTTCATTTTAAAGAAATTGTATTTGTTA
AATATGTACTACAAACTTAGTAGT
Features (pLannotate 1.2.2; 40 found; start..end, strand, type, name):
    377..634     +  LTR            5' LTR (truncated): truncated 5' long terminal repeat (LTR) from HIV-1
    681..806     +  misc_feature   HIV-1 Ψ: packaging signal of human immunodeficiency virus type 1
    790..1128    +  CDS            HIV-1 gag (fragment): gag protein from human immunodeficiency virus 1; gag
   1303..1536    +  misc_feature   RRE: The Rev response element (RRE) of HIV-1 allows for Rev-dependent mRNA export from the nucleus to the cytoplasm.
   1913..2013    +  CDS            Rev (fragment): human immunodeficiency virus 1 (HIV-1) Rev protein; rev; enhances nuclear export of unspliced and incompletely spliced viral mRNAs
   2058..2175    +  misc_feature   cPPT/CTS: central polypurine tract and central termination sequence of HIV-1
   2230..2500    +  protein_bind   tetracycline response element: contains seven copies of the tetracycline operator tetO tetracycline repressor TetR
   2511..2528    +  misc_feature   MCS (fragment): pUC18/19 multiple cloning site
   2533..2571    +  promoter       minimal CMV promoter: human cytomegalovirus (CMV) immediate early promoter
   2701..2725    +  protein_bind   attB1: mutant version of attB; recombination site for the Gateway® BP reaction BP Clonase™
   2768..2833    +  CDS            3xFLAG: three tandem FLAG® epitope tags, followed by an enterokinase cleavage site
   2846..5185    +  CDS            MEFV: MEFV_HUMAN - Also known as MEF, TRIM20 From Homo sapiens (Human).
   5203..5227    -  protein_bind   attB2: mutant version of attB; recombination site for the Gateway® BP reaction BP Clonase™
   5339..5374    +  promoter       PGK promoter (fragment): mouse phosphoglycerate kinase 1 promoter
   5392..5447    +  promoter       UbC promoter (fragment): human ubiquitin C promoter
   5460..5515    +  promoter       UbC promoter (fragment): human ubiquitin C promoter
   5526..6704    +  promoter       EF-1α promoter: strong constitutive promoter for human elongation factor EF-1α
   6718..6767    +  promoter       UbC promoter (fragment): human ubiquitin C promoter
   6774..6807    -  protein_bind   loxP: Cre-mediated recombination occurs in the 8-bp core sequence (GCATACAT). Cre recombinase
   6814..7511    +  CDS            rtTA3 (fragment): reverse tetracycline transactivator 3 activates expression from Tet-responsive promoters in the presence of doxycycline
   7441..7551    +  CDS            VP48: 3 tandem repeats of the minimal activation domain of herpes simplex virus VP16 (Cheng et al., 2013)
   7724..8186    +  misc_feature   IRES: internal ribosome entry site (IRES) of the encephalomyocarditis virus (EMCV)
   8202..8921    +  CDS            EGFP: the original enhanced GFP (Yang et al., 1996) mammalian codon-optimized
   8921..9187    +  CDS            NeoR/KanR (fragment): aminoglycoside phosphotransferase confers resistance to neomycin, kanamycin, and G418 (Geneticin®)
   9215..9298    +  CDS            large T antigen (fragment): large T antigen from SV40 (simian virus 40)
   9332..9352    +  misc_feature   MCS (fragment): pBluescript multiple cloning site
   9364..9952    +  misc_feature   WPRE: woodchuck hepatitis virus posttranscriptional regulatory element
   9960..10025   +  CDS            nef (fragment): NEF_HV1Z2 - Experimental evidence at protein level: Swiss-Prot protein existence level 1. Extracellular Nef protein targets CD4(+) T-lymphocytes for apoptosis by interacting with CXCR4 surface receptors. From Human immunodeficiency virus type 1 group M subtype D (isolate Z2/CDC-Z34) (HIV-1).
  10027..10260   +  LTR            3' LTR (ΔU3): self-inactivating 3' long terminal repeat (LTR) from HIV-1
  10465..10569   +  promoter       AmpR promoter: bla
  10570..11430   +  CDS            AmpR: β-lactamase; bla; confers resistance to ampicillin, carbenicillin, and related antibiotics
  11601..12189   +  rep_origin     ori: high-copy-number ColE1/pMB1/pBR322/pUC origin of replication
  12372..12426   +  CDS            lacI (fragment): lac repressor; lacI; The lac repressor binds to the lac operator to inhibit transcription in E. coli. This inhibition can be relieved by adding lactose or isopropyl-β-D-thiogalactopyranoside (IPTG).
  12432..12525   +  rep_origin     SV40 ori (fragment): SV40 origin of replication
  12550..12587   +  CDS            lacI (fragment): lac repressor; lacI; The lac repressor binds to the lac operator to inhibit transcription in E. coli. This inhibition can be relieved by adding lactose or isopropyl-β-D-thiogalactopyranoside (IPTG).
  12600..12621   +  protein_bind   CAP binding site: CAP binding activates transcription in the presence of cAMP. E. coli catabolite activator protein
  12636..12666   +  promoter       lac promoter: promoter for the E. coli lac operon
  12670..12692   +  protein_bind   lac operator (fragment): The lac repressor binds to the lac operator to inhibit transcription in E. coli. This inhibition can be relieved by adding lactose or isopropyl-β-D-thiogalactopyranoside (IPTG). lac repressor encoded by lacI
  12724..12807   +  polyA_signal   SV40 poly(A) signal (fragment): SV40 polyadenylation signal
  12974..329     +  CDS            nef (fragment) (across the origin): NEF_HV1BR - Experimental evidence at protein level: Swiss-Prot protein existence level 1. Extracellular Nef protein targets CD4(+) T-lymphocytes for apoptosis by interacting with CXCR4 surface receptors (PubMed:14990729). From Human immunodeficiency virus type 1 group M subtype B (isolate BRU/LAI) (HIV-1).
