[The description below was written by a language model from this plasmid's Addgene catalogue record and pLannotate feature annotations shown in this document.]
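Description:
pInducer 21-3xFlag-hMEFV-F479L is a doxycycline-inducible HIV-1-based lentiviral expression vector built on the pInducer21 backbone. It carries human MEFV, which encodes pyrin (TRIM20), with the phenylalanine-to-leucine change at position 479, a variant associated with Familial Mediterranean Fever. In bacteria the plasmid is maintained through a high-copy ColE1/pUC-type origin and selected with ampicillin via the β-lactamase gene. The viral portion includes a truncated 5' LTR, the Ψ packaging signal with a gag fragment, the RRE for Rev-dependent RNA export, the cPPT/CTS, a WPRE to boost transcript expression, and a ΔU3 self-inactivating 3' LTR. The genome can therefore be packaged and integrated into mammalian target cells without regenerating an active viral promoter.

The payload was introduced by Gateway cloning and sits between attB1 and attB2 sites. An N-terminal 3xFLAG tag is followed by the MEFV coding sequence, downstream of a tetracycline response element with seven tetO copies joined to a minimal CMV promoter. A second, constitutive cassette in the same provirus expresses the reverse tetracycline transactivator rtTA3, followed by an EMCV IRES and EGFP. The annotation calls the promoter region upstream of this cassette EF-1α alongside short UbC and PGK fragments, so its exact identity is ambiguous from the table. This all-in-one design lets transduced cells be identified or sorted by green fluorescence, and the tagged pyrin variant is produced only when doxycycline is added. Several small annotated fragments (NeoR/KanR, large T antigen, lacI, nef) appear to be backbone remnants rather than functional parts. According to the record, the construct belongs to work comparing how mutations in the B30.2 and central helical scaffold domains of pyrin affect inflammasome activation.
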