Addgene plasmid #195477: pInducer 21-3xFlag-hMEFV-F479L
Purpose: pInducer21 plasmid containing the human MEFV gene with the F479L mutation (associated with Familial Mediterranean Fever) with a 3xFlag tag at the N-terminus
Depositing lab: Thomas Henry. Depositing organization: INSERM U1111,Centre International de Recherche en Infectiologie (CIRI). Publication: Mutations in the B30.2 and the central helical scaffold domains of pyrin differentially affect inflammasome activation. Chirita D, Bronnec P, Magnotti F, Dalmon S, Martin A, Popoff M, Gerfaud-Valentin M, Seve P, Belot A, Contis A, Duquesne A, Nocturne G, Lemelle I, Georgin-Lavialle S, Boursier G, Touitou I, Jamilloux Y, Henry T. Cell Death Dis. 2023 Mar 25;14(3):213. doi: 10.1038/s41419-023-05745-9. PubMed 36966139.
Backbone
  Vector backbone: pInducer21
  Vector type: Mammalian Expression, Lentiviral
Growth in bacteria
  Bacterial resistance: Ampicillin, 100 μg/mL
  Growth temperature: 37°C
  Growth strain: NEB Stable
  Copy number: High Copy
Gene/Insert
  Gene/Insert name: MEFV (alt name: MEditerranean FeVer gene)
  Species: H. sapiens (human)
  Insert size (bp): 2439
  Mutation: changed phenylalanine 479 to leucine
  Entrez Gene: MEFV (a.k.a. FMF, MEF, PAAND, TRIM20)
  Tag / fusion protein: 3xFlag
  Cloning method: Gateway Cloning
  Sequencing primers: 5′ gtccagtgtggtgga; 3′ GCCACTGTGCTGGATATCA
Terms and licenses: Academic/Nonprofit Terms; Industry Terms: Not Available to Industry
How to cite: pInducer 21-3xFlag-hMEFV-F479L was a gift from Thomas Henry (Addgene plasmid # 195477 ; http://n2t.net/addgene:195477 ; RRID:Addgene_195477)
